Addgene plasmid #34882: Ai35
Depositing lab: Hongkui Zeng. Depositing organization: Allen Institute. Publication: A toolbox of Cre-dependent optogenetic transgenic mice for light-induced activation and silencing. Madisen L, Mao T, Koch H, Zhuo JM, Berenyi A, Fujisawa S, Hsu YW, Garcia AJ 3rd, Gu X, Zanella S, Kidney J, Gu H, Mao Y, Hooks BM, Boyden ES, Buzsaki G, Ramirez JM, Jones AR, Svoboda K, Han X, Turner EE, Zeng H. Nat Neurosci. 2012 Mar 25;15(5):793-802. doi: 10.1038/nn.3078. PubMed 22446880.
Backbone
  Vector backbone: Rosa26 Targeting Vector
  Backbone size w/o insert (bp): 14018
  Vector type: Mouse Targeting
  Selectable markers: Neomycin (select with G418)
Growth in bacteria
  Bacterial resistance: Ampicillin, 100 μg/mL
  Growth temperature: 30°C
  Growth strain: Stbl2
  Copy number: High Copy
Gene/Insert
  Gene/Insert name: CAG-Floxed Archaerhodopsin3-GFP
  Insert size (bp): 1593
  Promoter: CAG
  Tag / fusion protein: GFP (C terminal on insert)
  Cloning method: Restriction Enzyme; 5′ cloning site MluI (not destroyed); 3′ cloning site MluI (not destroyed)
  Sequencing primers: 5′ pCAG-F, EGFP_C; 3′ MSCV-rev
Resource information
  A portion of this plasmid was derived from a plasmid made by: Backbone - Liqun Luo; Archaerhodopsin3 – B.Y. Chow and Ed Boyden
Terms and licenses: Academic/Nonprofit Terms; Industry Terms: Not Available to Industry
How to cite: Ai35 was a gift from Hongkui Zeng (Addgene plasmid # 34882 ; http://n2t.net/addgene:34882 ; RRID:Addgene_34882)
