[The description below was written by a language model from this plasmid's Addgene catalogue record and pLannotate feature annotations shown in this document.]
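Description:
Ai35 is a mouse gene-targeting plasmid (about 15.6 kb) designed to knock a Cre-dependent optogenetic silencer into the Rosa26 locus. It is built on a pBluescript-type bacterial backbone with a high-copy ColE1/pUC origin, an f1 origin and an ampicillin resistance gene. The targeting cassette is flanked by a short left and a much longer right homology arm, both taken from intron 1 of mouse Rosa26. Selection in mammalian (embryonic stem) cells relies on a PGK promoter-driven neomycin resistance gene with a PGK polyadenylation signal, giving G418 resistance.

The payload is driven by the CAG promoter, annotated here as the CMV enhancer, chicken β-actin promoter and chimeric intron. Directly downstream lies a loxP-flanked stop cassette made of three tandem SV40 polyadenylation signals, which terminates transcription until Cre recombinase removes it. Behind the stop sits the coding region for archaerhodopsin-3 (Arch), a light-driven proton pump from Halorubrum sodomense, fused at its C terminus to EGFP. It is preceded by a short fragment matching mouse H2-K1, whose role the record does not state. A WPRE and a bGH polyadenylation signal follow to enhance and terminate expression.

Additional recombinase sites are present. One FRT site sits just after the CAG promoter and a second between the PGK promoter and the neo coding sequence, while φC31 attB and attP sites bracket the PGK-neo cassette, which would allow the selection marker to be removed after targeting. The construct was used to generate a Cre-reporter mouse line in which Cre-expressing cells produce Arch-GFP, permitting light-induced neuronal silencing in genetically defined populations.
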