Features (pLannotate 1.2.2; 39 found; start..end, strand, type, name):
      3..1087    +  misc_feature   Rosa26 left arm: left homology arm from intron 1 of the mouse Rosa26 gene (Soriano, 1999)
   1181..1484    +  enhancer       CMV enhancer: human cytomegalovirus immediate early enhancer
   1486..1763    +  promoter       chicken β-actin promoter: No description available
   1765..2782    +  intron         chimeric intron: chimera between introns from chicken β-actin and rabbit β-globin
   2858..2891    +  protein_bind   FRT (minimal): supports FLP-mediated excision but not integration (Turan and Bode, 2011) FLP recombinase from the Saccharomyces cerevisiae 2μ plasmid
   2915..2948    -  protein_bind   loxP: Cre-mediated recombination occurs in the 8-bp core sequence (GCATACAT). Cre recombinase
   3009..3093    +  CDS            large T antigen (fragment): large T antigen from SV40 (simian virus 40)
   3116..3250    +  polyA_signal   SV40 poly(A) signal: SV40 polyadenylation signal
   3264..3347    +  CDS            large T antigen (fragment): large T antigen from SV40 (simian virus 40)
   3370..3504    +  polyA_signal   SV40 poly(A) signal: SV40 polyadenylation signal
   3518..3601    +  CDS            large T antigen (fragment): large T antigen from SV40 (simian virus 40)
   3624..3758    +  polyA_signal   SV40 poly(A) signal: SV40 polyadenylation signal
   3787..3820    -  protein_bind   loxP: Cre-mediated recombination occurs in the 8-bp core sequence (GCATACAT). Cre recombinase
   3955..4017    +  CDS            H2-K1 (fragment): HA1B_MOUSE - Also known as H2-K. Experimental evidence at protein level: Swiss-Prot protein existence level 1. Involved in the presentation of foreign antigens to the immune system. From Mus musculus (Mouse).
   4024..4794    +  CDS            Arch: light-driven proton pump archaerhodopsin-3 from Halorubrum sodomense (Chow et al., 2010)
   4810..5523    +  CDS            EGFP: EGFP is a basic (constitutively fluorescent) green fluorescent protein published in 1996, derived from Aequorea victoria. It is reported to be a rapidly-maturing weak dimer with moderate acid sensitivity.
   5645..5675    +  misc_feature   MCS (fragment): pBluescript multiple cloning site
   5675..6263    +  misc_feature   WPRE: woodchuck hepatitis virus posttranscriptional regulatory element
   6264..6283    +  misc_feature   MCS (fragment): pBluescript multiple cloning site
   6284..6491    +  polyA_signal   bGH poly(A) signal: bovine growth hormone polyadenylation signal
   6499..6532    +  protein_bind   attB: minimal attB site for the φC31 integrase (Groth et al., 2000) phage φC31 integrase
   6554..7053    +  promoter       PGK promoter: mouse phosphoglycerate kinase 1 promoter
   7073..7106    +  protein_bind   FRT (minimal): supports FLP-mediated excision but not integration (Turan and Bode, 2011) FLP recombinase from the Saccharomyces cerevisiae 2μ plasmid
   7113..7916    +  CDS            NeoR/KanR: aminoglycoside phosphotransferase from Tn5; aph(3')-II (or nptII); confers resistance to neomycin, kanamycin, and G418 (Geneticin®)
   7926..8387    +  polyA_signal   PGK poly(A) signal: mouse phosphoglycerate kinase 1 polyadenylation signal
   8404..8442    +  protein_bind   phage φC31 attP (fragment): attachment site of phage φC31 phage φC31 integrase
   8451..12720   +  misc_feature   Rosa26 right arm: right homology arm from intron 1 of the mouse Rosa26 gene (Soriano, 1999)
  12733..12752   +  misc_feature   MCS (fragment): pBluescript multiple cloning site
  12765..12783   -  promoter       T3 promoter: promoter for bacteriophage T3 RNA polymerase
  12826..12848   -  protein_bind   lac operator (fragment): The lac repressor binds to the lac operator to inhibit transcription in E. coli. This inhibition can be relieved by adding lactose or isopropyl-β-D-thiogalactopyranoside (IPTG). lac repressor encoded by lacI
  12852..12882   -  promoter       lac promoter: promoter for the E. coli lac operon
  12897..12918   -  protein_bind   CAP binding site: CAP binding activates transcription in the presence of cAMP. E. coli catabolite activator protein
  12931..13023   -  CDS            lacI (fragment): lac repressor; lacI; The lac repressor binds to the lac operator to inhibit transcription in E. coli. This inhibition can be relieved by adding lactose or isopropyl-β-D-thiogalactopyranoside (IPTG).
  13206..13794   -  rep_origin     ori: high-copy-number ColE1/pMB1/pBR322/pUC origin of replication
  13965..14825   -  CDS            AmpR: β-lactamase; bla; confers resistance to ampicillin, carbenicillin, and related antibiotics
  14826..14930   -  promoter       AmpR promoter: bla
  14983..15411   -  rep_origin     f1 ori (sequence partly withheld): f1 bacteriophage origin of replication; arrow indicates direction of (+) strand synthesis
  15416..15571   -  CDS            lacZα (fragment): LacZα fragment of β-galactosidase; lacZ fragment
  15579..15597   +  promoter       T7 promoter: promoter for bacteriophage T7 RNA polymerase
>Addgene plasmid #34882 | Ai35 | depositor full sequence | sequence record 44368 | From Depositor
CCGCGGCAGGCCCTCCGAGCGTGGTGGAGCCGTTCTGTGAGACAGCCGGGTACGAGTCGTGACGCTGGAA
GGGGCAAGCGGGTGGTGGGCAGGAATGCGGTCCGCCCTGCAGCAACCGGAGGGGGAGGGAGAAGGGAGCG
GAAAAGTCTCCACCGGACGCGGCCATGGCTCGGGGGGGGGGGGGCAGCGGAGGASCGCTTCCGGCCGACG
TCTCGTCGCTGATTGGCTTYTTTTCCTCCCGCCGTGTGTGAAAACACAAATGGCGTGTTTTGGTTGGCGT
AAGGCGCCTGTCAGTTAACGGCAGCCGGAGTGCGCAGCCGCCGGCAGCCTCGCTCTGCCCACTGGGTGGG
GCGGGAGGTAGGTGGGGTGAGGCGAGCTGNACGTGCGGGCGCGGTCGGCCTCTGGCGGGGCGGGGGAGGG
GAGGGAGGGTCAGCGAAAGTAGCTCGCGCGCGAGCGGCCGCCCACCCTCCCCTTCCTCTGGGGGAGTCGT
TTTACCCGCCGCCGGCCGGGCCTCGTCGTCTGATTGGCTCTCGGGGCCCAGAAAACTGGCCCTTGCCATT
GGCTCGTGTTCGTGCAAGTTGAGTCCATCCGCCGGCCAGCGGGGGCGGCGAGGAGGCGCTCCCAGGTTCC
GGCCCTCCCCTCGGCCCCGCGCCGCAGAGTCTGGCCGCGCGCCCCTGCGCAACGTGGCAGGAAGCGCGCG
CTGGGGGCGGGGACGGGCAGTAGGGCTGAGCGGCTGCGGGGCGGGTGCAAGCACGTTTCCGACTTGAGTT
GCCTCAAGAGGGGCGTGCTGAGCCAGACCTCCATCGCGCACTCCGGGGAGTGGAGGGAAGGAGCGAGGGC
TCAGTTGGGCTGTTTTGGAGGCAGGAAGCACTTGCTCTCCCAAAGTCGCTCTGAGTTGTTATCAGTAAGG
GAGCTGCAGTGGAGTAGGCGGGGAGAAGGCCGCACCCTTCTCCGGAGGGGGGAGGGGAGTGTTGCAATAC
CTTTCTGGGAGTTCTCTGCTGCCTCCTGGCTTCTGAGGACCGCCCTGGGCCTGGGAGAATCCCTTGCCCC
CTCTTCCCCTCGTGATCTGCAACTCCAGTCTTTCTAGTTAATTAACCGTTTAAACAATTCTGCAGGAATC
TAGTTATTAATAGTAATCAATTACGGGGTCATTAGTTCATAGCCCATATATGGAGTTCCGCGTTACATAA
CTTACGGTAAATGGCCCGCCTGGCTGACCGCCCAACGACCCCCGCCCATTGACGTCAATAATGACGTATG
TTCCCATAGTAACGCCAATAGGGACTTTCCATTGACGTCAATGGGTGGAGTATTTACGGTAAACTGCCCA
CTTGGCAGTACATCAAGTGTATCATATGCCAAGTACGCCCCCTATTGACGTCAATGACGGTAAATGGCCC
GCCTGGCATTATGCCCAGTACATGACCTTATGGGACTTTCCTACTTGGCAGTACATCTACGTATTAGTCA
TCGCTATTACCATGGTCGAGGTGAGCCCCACGTTCTGCTTCACTCTCCCCATCTCCCCCCCCTCCCCACC
CCCAATTTTGTATTTATTTATTTTTTAATTATTTTGTGCAGCGATGGGGGCGGGGGGGGGGGGGGGGCGC
GCGCCAGGCGGGGCGGGGCGGGGCGAGGGGCGGGGCGGGGCGAGGCGGAGAGGTGCGGCGGCAGCCAATC
AGAGCGGCGCGCTCCGAAAGTTTCCTTTTATGGCGAGGCGGCGGCGGCGGCGGCCCTATAAAAAGCGAAG
CGCGCGGCGGGCGGGGAGTCGCTGCGACGCTGCCTTCGCCCCGTGCCCCGCTCCGCCGCCGCCTCGCGCC
GCCCGCCCCGGCTCTGACTGACCGCGTTACTCCCACAGGTGAGCGGGCGGGACGGCCCTTCTCCTCCGGG
CTGTAATTAGCGCTTGGTTTAATGACGGCTTGTTTCTTTTCTGTGGCTGCGTGAAAGCCTTGAGGGGCTC
CGGGAGGGCCCTTTGTGCGGGGGGAGCGGCTCGGGGGGTGCGTGCGTGTGTGTGTGCGTGGGGAGCGCCG
CGTGCGGCTCCGCGCTGCCCGGCGGCTGTGAGCGCTGCGGGCGCGGCGCGGGGCTTTGTGCGCTCCGCAG
TGTGCGCGAGGGGAGCGCGGCCGGGGGCGGTGCCCCGCGGTGCGGGGGGGGCTGCGAGGGGAACAAAGGC
TGCGTGCGGGGTGTGTGCGTGGGGGGGTGAGCAGGGGGTGTGGGCGCGTCGGTCGGGCTGCAACCCCCCC
TGCACCCCCCTCCCCGAGTTGCTGAGCACGGCCCGGCTTCGGGTGCGGGGCTCCGTACGGGGCGTGGCGC
GGGGCTCGCCGTGCCGGGCGGGGGGTGGCGGCAGGTGGGGGTGCCGGGCGGGGCGGGGCCGCCTCGGGCC
GGGGAGGGCTCGGGGGAGGGGCGCGGCGGCCCCCGGAGCGCCGGCGGCTGTCGAGGCGCGGCGAGCCGCA
GCCATTGCCTTTTATGGTAATCGTGCGAGAGGGCGCAGGGACTTCCTTTGTCCCAAATCTGTGCGGAGCC
GAAATCTGGGAGGCGCCGCCGCACCCCCTCTAGCGGGCGCGGGGCGAAGCGGTGCGGCGCCGGCAGGAAG
GAAATGGGCGGGGAGGGCCTTCGTGCGTCGCCGCGCCGCCGTCCCCTTCTCCCTCTCCAGCCTCGGGGCT
GTCCGCGGGGGGACGGCTGCCTTCGGGGGGGACGGGGCAGGGCGGGGTTCGGCTTCTGGCGTGTGACCGG
CGGCTCTAGAGCCTCTGCTAACCATGTTCATGCCTTCTTCTTTTTCCTACAGCTCCTGGGCAACGTGCTG
GTTATTGTGCTGTCTCATCATTTTGGCAAAGAATTGATTTGATACCGCGGGCCCTAAGAAGTTCCTATTC
TCTAGAAAGTATAGGAACTTCGTCGACATTTAAATCATTTAAATATAACTTCGTATAATGTATGCTATAC
GAAGTTATTCGCGATGAATAAATGAAAGCTTGCAGATCTGCGACTCTAGAGGATCTGCGACTCTAGAGGA
TCATAATCAGCCNTACCACATTTTGTAGAGGTTTTACTNGCTTTAAAAAACCTCCCACACCTCCCCCTGA
ACCTGAAACATAAAATGAATGCAATTGTTGTTGTTAACTTGTTTATTGCAGCTTATAATGGTTACAAATA
AAGCAATAGCATCACAAATTTCACAAATAAAGCATTTTTTTCACTGCATTCTAGTTGTGGTTTGTCCAAA
CTCATCAATGTATCTTATCATGTCTGGATCTGCGACTCTAGAGGATCATAATCAGCCATACCACATTTGT
AGAGGTTTTACTTGCTTTAAAAAACCTCCCACACCTCCCCCTGAACCTGAAACATAAAATGAATGCAATT
GTTGTTGTTAACTTGTTTATTGCAGCTTATAATGGTTACAAATAAAGCAATAGCATCACAAATTTCACAA
ATAAAGCATTTTTTTCACTGCATTCTAGTTGTGGTTTGTCCAAACTCATCAATGTATCTTATCATGTCTG
GATCTGCGACTCTAGAGGATCATAATCAGCCATACCACATTTGTAGAGGTTTTACTTGCTTTAAAAAACC
TCCCACACCTCCCCCTGAACCTGAAACATAAAATGAATGCAATTGTTGTTGTTAACTTGTTTATTGCAGC
TTATAATGGTTACAAATAAAGCAATAGCATCACAAATTTCACAAATAAAGCATTTTTTTCACTGCATTCT
AGTTGTGGTTTGTCCAAACTCATCAATGTATCTTATCATGTCTGGATCCCCATCAAGCTGATCCGGAACC
CTTAATATAACTTCGTATAATGTATGCTATACGAAGTTATTAGGTCCCTCGACCTGCAGCCCAAGCTAGA
TCGAATTCGGCCGGCCTTGTACGCGTGTCAATAGCCCAAGATGGCCGCCTTTAAATAGGCCGGCCCTTTC
TGCAGCTTCCACTAAATTGTCGAGATCCGCCACCATGGTCCCGTGCACGCTGCTCCTGCTGTTGGCAGCC
GCCCTGGCTCCGACTCAGACGCGGGCCAGCGCTGACCCCATCGCTCTGCAGGCTGGTTACGACCTGCTGG
GTGACGGCAGACCTGAAACTCTGTGGCTGGGCATCGGCACTCTGCTGATGCTGATTGGAACCTTCTACTT
TCTGGTCCGCGGATGGGGAGTCACCGATAAGGATGCCCGGGAATATTACGCTGTGACTATCCTGGTGCCC
GGAATCGCATCCGCCGCATATCTGTCTATGTTCTTTGGTATCGGGCTTACTGAGGTGACCGTCGGGGGCG
AAATGTTGGATATCTATTATGCCAGGTACGCCGACTGGCTGTTTACCACCCCACTTCTGCTGCTGGATCT
GGCCCTTCTCGCTAAGGTGGATCGGGTGACCATCGGCACCCTGGTGGGTGTGGACGCCCTGATGATCGTC
ACTGGCCTCATCGGAGCCTTGAGCCACACGGCCATAGCCAGATACAGTTGGTGGTTGTTCTCTACAATTT
GCATGATAGTGGTGCTCTATTTTCTGGCTACATCCCTGCGATCTGCTGCAAAGGAGCGGGGCCCCGAGGT
GGCATCTACCTTTAACACCCTGACAGCTCTGGTCTTGGTGCTGTGGACCGCTTACCCTATCCTGTGGATC
ATAGGCACTGAGGGCGCTGGCGTGGTGGGCCTGGGCATCGAAACTCTGCTGTTTATGGTGTTGGACGTGA
CTGCCAAGGTCGGCTTTGGCTTTATCCTGTTGAGATCCCGGGCTATTCTGGGCGACACCGAGGCACCAGA
ACCCAGTGCCGGTGCCGATGTCAGTGCCGCCGACCGACCGGTAGTAGCAGTGAGCAAGGGCGAGGAGCTG
TTCACCGGGGTGGTGCCCATCCTGGTCGAGCTGGACGGCGACGTAAACGGCCACAAGTTCAGCGTGTCCG
GCGAGGGCGAGGGCGATGCCACCTACGGCAAGCTGACCCTGAAGTTCATCTGCACCACCGGCAAGCTGCC
CGTGCCCTGGCCCACCCTCGTGACCACCCTGACCTACGGCGTGCAGTGCTTCAGCCGCTACCCCGACCAC
ATGAAGCAGCACGACTTCTTCAAGTCCGCCATGCCCGAAGGCTACGTCCAGGAGCGCACCATCTTCTTCA
AGGACGACGGCAACTACAAGACCCGCGCCGAGGTGAAGTTCGAGGGCGACACCCTGGTGAACCGCATCGA
GCTGAAGGGCATCGACTTCAAGGAGGACGGCAACATCCTGGGGCACAAGCTGGAGTACAACTACAACAGC
CACAACGTCTATATCATGGCCGACAAGCAGAAGAACGGCATCAAGGTGAACTTCAAGATCCGCCACAACA
TCGAGGACGGCAGCGTGCAGCTCGCCGACCACTACCAGCAGAACACCCCCATCGGCGACGGCCCCGTGCT
GCTGCCCGACAACCACTACCTGAGCACCCAGTCCGCCCTGAGCAAAGACCCCAACGAGAAGCGCGATCAC
ATGGTCCTGCTGGAGTTCGTGACCGCCGCCGGGATCACTCTCGGCATGGACGAGCTGTACAAGTTCTGCT
ACGAGAATGAAGTGTAAGAATTCCTAACTAAGCCGGTACTGTAACTAGTGTTATCCTGTTTAGGGATATC
TTGGGCTATTGACACGCGTTAAGTGCAACACGTGAAGGCCGGCCCTGCAGGAATTCGATATCAAGCTTAT
CGATAATCAACCTCTGGATTACAAAATTTGTGAAAGATTGACTGGTATTCTTAACTATGTTGCTCCTTTT
ACGCTATGTGGATACGCTGCTTTAATGCCTTTGTATCATGCTATTGCTTCCCGTATGGCTTTCATTTTCT
CCTCCTTGTATAAATCCTGGTTGCTGTCTCTTTATGAGGAGTTGTGGCCCGTTGTCAGGCAACGTGGCGT
GGTGTGCACTGTGTTTGCTGACGCAACCCCCACTGGTTGGGGCATTGCCACCACCTGTCAGCTCCTTTCC
GGGACTTTCGCTTTCCCCCTCCCTATTGCCACGGCGGAACTCATCGCCGCCTGCCTTGCCCGCTGCTGGA
CAGGGGCTCGGCTGTTGGGCACTGACAATTCCGTGGTGTTGTCGGGGAAATCATCGTCCTTTCCTTGGCT
GCTCGCCTGTGTTGCCACCTGGATTCTGCGCGGGACGTCCTTCTGCTACGTCCCTTCGGCCCTCAATCCA
GCGGACCTTCCTTCCCGCGGCCTGCTGCCGGCTCTGCGGCCTCTTCCGCGTCTTCGCCTTCGCCCTCAGA
CGAGTCGGATCTCCCTTTGGGCCGCCTCCCCGCATCGATACCGTCGACCTCGACTGTGCCTTCTAGTTGC
CAGCCATCTGTTGTTTGCCCCTCCCCCGTGCCTTCCTTGACCCTGGAAGGTGCCACTCCCACTGTCCTTT
CCTAATAAAATGAGGAAATTGCATCGCATTGTCTGAGTAGGTGTCATTCTATTCTGGGGGGTGGGGTGGG
GCAGGACAGCAAGGGGGAGGATTGGGAAGACAATAGCAGGCATGCTGGGGAACTAGTGGTGCCAGGGCGT
GCCCTTGGGCTCCCCGGGCGCGGCGGCCGCATCGAATTCTACCGGGTAGGGGAGGCGCTTTTCCCAAGGC
AGTCTGGAGCATGCGCTTTAGCAGCCCCGCTGGGCACTTGGCGCTACACAAGTGGCCTCTGGCCTCGCAC
ACATTCCACATCCACCGGTAGGCGCCAACCGGCTCCGTTCTTTGGTGGCCCCTTCGCGCCACCTTCTACT
CCTCCCCTAGTCAGGAAGTTCCCCCCCGCCCCGCAGCTCGCGTCGTGCAGGACGTGACAAATGGAAGTAG
CACGTCTCACTAGTCTCGTGCAGATGGACAGCACCGCTGAGCAATGGAAGCGGGTAGGCCTTTGGGGCAG
CGGCCAATAGCAGCTTTGCTCCTTCGCTTTCTGGGCTCAGAGGCTGGGAAGGGGTGGGTCCGGGGGCGGG
CTCAGGGGCGGGCTCAGGGGCGGGGCGGGCGCCCGAAGGTCCTCCGGAGGCCCGGCATTCTGCACGCTTC
AAAAGCGCACGTCTGCCGCGCTGTTCTCCTCTTCCTCATCTCCGGGCCTTTCGACCTGCAATCGCCGCTA
GCGAAGTTCCTATTCTCTAGAAAGTATAGGAACTTCGCCACCATGGGATCGGCCATTGAACAAGATGGAT
TGCACGCAGGTTCTCCGGCCGCTTGGGTGGAGAGGCTATTCGGCTATGACTGGGCACAACAGACAATCGG
CTGCTCTGATGCCGCCGTGTTCCGGCTGTCAGCGCAGGGGCGCCCGGTTCTTTTTGTCAAGACCGACCTG
TCCGGTGCCCTGAATGAACTGCAGGACGAGGCAGCGCGGCTATCGTGGCTGGCCACGACGGGCGTTCCTT
GCGCAGCTGTGCTCGACGTTGTCACTGAAGCGGGAAGGGACTGGCTGCTATTGGGCGAAGTGCCGGGGCA
GGATCTCCTGTCATCTCACCTTGCTCCTGCCGAGAAAGTATCCATCATGGCTGATGCAATGCGGCGGCTG
CATACGCTTGATCCGGCTACCTGCCCATTCGACCACCAAGCGAAACATCGCATCGAGCGAGCACGTACTC
GGATGGAAGCCGGTCTTGTCGATCAGGATGATCTGGACGAAGAGCATCAGGGGCTCGCGCCAGCCGAACT
GTTCGCCAGGCTCAAGGCGCGCATGCCCGACGGCGATGATCTCGTCGTGACCCATGGCGATGCCTGCTTG
CCGAATATCATGGTGGAAAATGGCCGCTTTTCTGGATTCATCGACTGTGGCCGGCTGGGTGTGGCGGACC
GCTATCAGGACATAGCGTTGGCTACCCGTGATATTGCTGAAGAGCTTGGCGGCGAATGGGCTGACCGCTT
CCTCGTGCTTTACGGTATCGCCGCTCCCGATTCGCAGCGCATCGCCTTCTATCGCCTTCTTGACGAGTTC
TTCTGAGGGGATCCGCTGTAAGTCTGCAGAAATTGATGATCTATTAAACAATAAAGATGTCCACTAAAAT
GGAAGTTTTTCCTGTCATACTTTGTTAAGAAGGGTGAGAACAGAGTACCTACATTTTGAATGGAAGGATT
GGAGCTACGGGGGTGGGGGTGGGGTGGGATTAGATAAATGCCTGCTCTTTACTGAAGGCTCTTTACTATT
GCTTTATGATAATGTTTCATAGTTGGATATCATAATTTAAACAAGCAAAACCAAATTAAGGGCCAGCTCA
TTCCTCCCACTCATGATCTATAGATCTATAGATCTCTCGTGGGATCATTGTTTTTCTCTTGATTCCCACT
TTGTGGTTCTAAGTACTGTGGTTTCCAAATGTGTCAGTTTCATAGCCTGAAGAACGAGATCAGCAGCCTC
TGTTCCACATACACTTCATTCTCAGTATTGTTTTGCCAAGTTCTAATTCCATCAGAAAGCTTGCAGAAGA
TCTCCCCAACTGGGGTAACCTTTGAGTTCTCTCAGTTGGGGGGGCGCGCCCTAGAAGATGGGCGGGAGTC
TTCTGGGCAGGCTTAAAGGCTAACCTGGTGTGTGGGCGTTGTCCTGCAGGGGAATTGAACAGGTGTAAAA
TTGGAGGGACAAGACTTCCCACAGATTTTCGGTTTTGTCGGGAAGTTTTTTAATAGGGGCAAATAGGAAA
ATGGAGGATAGGAGTCATCTGGGGTTTATGCAGCAAAACTACAGGTATATTGCTTGTATCCGCCTCGGAG
ATTTCCATGAGGAGATAAAGACATGTCACCCGAGTTTATACTCTCCTGCTTAGATCCTACTACAGTATGA
AATACAGTGTYGCGAGGTAGACTATGTAAGCAGATTTAATCATTTTAAAGAGCCCAGTACTTCATATCCA
TTTCTCCCGCTCCTTCTGCAGCCTTATCAAAAGGTATTTAGAACACTCATTTTAGCCCCATTTTCATTTA
TTATACTGGCTTATCCAACCCCTAGACAGAGCATTGGCATTTTCCCTTTCCTGATCTTAGAAGTCTGATG
ACTCATGAAACCAGACAGATTAGTTACATACACCACAAATCGAGGCTGTAGCTGGGGCCTCAACACTGCA
GTTCTTTTATAACTCCTTAGTACACTTTTTGTTGATCCTTTGCCTTGATCCTTAATTTTCAGTGTCTATC
ACCTCTCCCGTCAGGTGGTGTTCCACATTTGGGCCTATTCTCAGTCCAGGGAGTTTTACAACAATAGATG
TATTGAGAATCCAACCTAAAGCTTAACTTTCCACTCCCATGAATGCCTCTCTCCTTTTTCTCCATTATAA
CTGAGCTATWACCATTAATGGTTTCAGGTGGATGTCTCCTCCCCCAATATACCTGATGTATCTACATATT
GCCAGGCTGATATTTTAAGACATWAAAGGTATATTTCATTATTGAGCCACATGGTATTGATTACTGCTAC
TAAAATTTTGTCATTGTACACATCTGTAAAAGGTGGTTCCTTTTGGAATGCAAAGTTCAGGTGTTTGTTG
TCTTTCCTGACCTAAGGTCTTGTGAGCTTGTATTTTTTCTATTTAAGCAGTGCTTTCTCTTGGACTGGCT
TGACTCATGGCATTCTACACGTTATTGCTGGTCTAAATGTGATTTTGCCAAGCTTCTTCAGGACCTATAA
TTTTGCTTGACTTGTAGCCAAACACAAGTAAAATGATTAAGCAACAAATGTATTTGTGAAGCTTGGTTTT
TAGGTTGTTGTGTTGTGTGTGCTTGTGCTCTATAATAATACTATCCAGGGGCTGGAGAGGTGGCTCGGAG
TTCAAGAGCACAGACTGCTCTTCCAGAAGTCCTGAGTTCAATTCCCAGCAACCACATGGTGGCTCACAAC
CATCTGTAATGGGATCTGATGCCCTCTTCTGGTGTGTCTGAAGACCACAAGTGTATTCACATTAAATAAA
TAATCCTCCTTCTTCTTCTTTTTTTTTTTTTAAAGAGAATWCTGTCTCCAGTAGAATTACTGAAGTAATG
AAATACTTTGTGTTTGTTCCAATATGGWAGCCAATAATCAAATACTCTTWAGCACTGGAAATGTACCAAG
GAACTATTTTATTTAAGTGWACTGTGGACAGAGGAGCCATAACTGCAGACTTGTGGGATACAGAAGACCA
ATGCAGACTTAATGTCTTTTCTCTTACACTAAGCAATAAAGAAATAAAAATTGAACTTCTAGTATCCTAT
TTGTTAAACTGCTAGCTTTACTAACTTTTGTGCTTCATCTATACAAAGCTGAAAGCTAAGTCTGCAGCCA
TTACTAAACATGAAAGCAAGTAATGATAATTTTGGATTTCAAAAATGTAGGGCCAGAGTTTAGCCAGCCA
GTGGTGGTGCTTGCCTTTATGCCTTAATCCCAGCACTCTGGAGGCAGAGACAGGCAGATCTCTGAGTTTG
AGCCCAGCCTGGTCTACACATCAAGTTCTATCTAGGATAGCCAGGAATACACACAGAAACCCTGTTGGGG
AGGGGGGCTCTGAGATTTCATAAAATTATAATTGAAGCATTCCCTAATGAGCCACTATGGATGTGGCTAA
ATCCGTCTACCTTTCTGATGAGATTTGGGTATTATTTTTTCTGTCTCTGCTGTTGGTTGGGTCTTTTGAC
ACTGTGGGCTTTCTTAAAGCCTCCTTCCCTGCCATGTGGTCTCTTGTTTGCTACTAACTTCCCATGGCTT
AAATGGCATGGCTTTTTGCCTTCTAAGGGCAGCTGCTGAGWTTTGCAGCCTGATTTCCAGGGTGGGGTTG
GGAAATCTTTCAAACACTAAAATTGTCCTTTAATTTTTTTTTAAAAAATGGGTTATATAATAAACCTCAT
AAAATAGTTATGAGGAGTGAGGTGGACTAATATTAATGAGTCCCTCCCCTATAAAAGAGCTATTAAGGCT
TTTTGTCTTATACTAACTTTTTTTTTAAATGTGGTATCTTTAGAACCAAGGGTCTTAGAGTTTTAGTATA
CAGAAACTGTTGCATCGCTTAATCAGATTTTCTAGTTTCAAATCCAGAGAATCCAAATTCTTCACAGCCA
AAGTCAAATTAAGAATTTCTGACTTTAATGTTATTTGCTACTGTGAATATAAAATGATAGCTTTTCCTGA
GGCAGGGTCTCACTATGTATCTCTGCCTGATCTGCAACAAGATATGTAGACTAAAGTTCTGCCTGCTTTT
GTCTCCTGAATACTAAGGTTAAAATGTAGTAATACTTTTGGAACTTGCAGGTCAGATTCTTTTATAGGGG
ACACACTAAGGGAGCTTGGGTGATAGTTGGTAAATGTGTTTAAGTGATGAAAACTTGAATTATTATCACC
GCAACCTACTTTTTAAAAAAAAAAGCCAGGCCTGTTAGAGCATGCTAAGGGATCCCTAGGACTTGCTGAG
CACACAAGAGTAGTACTTGGCAGGCTCCTGGTGAGAGCATATTTCAAAAAACAAGGCAGACAACCAAGAA
ACTACAGTAAGGTTACCTGTCTTTAACCATCTGCATATACACAGGGATATTAAAATATTCCAAATAATAT
TTCATTCAAGTTTTCCCCCATCAAATTGGGACATGGATTTCTCCGGTGAATAGGCAGAGTTGGAAACTAA
ACAAATGTTGGTTTTGTGATTTGTGAAATTGTTTTCAAGTGATAGTTAAAGCCCATGAGATACAGAACAA
AGCTGCTATTTCGAGGTCTCTTGGTTATACTCAGAAGCACTTCTTTGGGTTTCCCTGCACTATCCTGATC
ATGTGCTAGGCCTWCCTTAGGCTGATTGTTGTTCAAATAACTTAAGTTTCCTGTCAGGTGATGTCATATG
ATTTCATATATCAAGGCAAAACATGTTATATATGTTAAACATTTGKACTTAATGTGAAAGTTAGGTCTTT
GTGGGTTTTGATTTTAATTTCAAAACCTGAGCTAAATAAGTCATTTTACATGTCTTACATTTGGTGAATT
GTATATTGTGGTTTGCAGGCAAGACTCTCTGACCTAGTAACCCTCCTATAGAGCACTTTGCTGGGTCACA
AGTCTAGGAGTCAAGCATTTCACCTTGAAGTTGAGACGTTTTGTTAGTGTATACTAGTTATATGTTGGAG
GACATGTTTATCCAGAAGATATTCAGGACTATTTTTGACTGGGCTAAGGAATTGATTCTGATTAGCACTG
TTAGTGAGCATTGAGTGGCCTTTAGGCTTGAATTGGAGTCACTTGTATATCTCAAATAATGCTGGCCTTT
TTTWAAAAGCCCTTGTTCTTTATCACCCTGTTTTCTACATAATTTTTGTTCAAAGAAATACTTGTTTGGA
TCTCCTTTTGACAACAATAGCATGTTTTCAAGCCATATTTTTTTTCCTTTTTTTTTTTTTTTTTGGTTTT
TCGAGACAGGGTTTCTCTGTATAGCCCTGGCTGTCCTGGAACTCACTTTGTAGACCAGGCTGGCCTCGAA
CTCAGAAATCCGCCTGCCTCTGCCTCCTGAGTGCCGGGATTAAAGGCGTGCACCACCACGCCTGGCTAAG
TTGGATATTTTGTATATAACTATAACCAATACTAACTCCACTGGGTGGATTTTTAATTCAGTCAGTAGTC
TTAAGTGGTCTTTATTGGCCCTTATTAAAATCTACTGTTCACTCTAACAGAGGCTGTTGGACTAGTGGSA
CTAAGCAACTTCCTACGGATATACTAGCAGATAAGGGTCAGGGATAGAAACTAGTCTAGCGTTTTGTATA
CCTACCAGCTTATACTACCTTGTTCTGATAGAAATATTTAGGACATCTAGCTTATCGATCCGTCGAGGGG
GGGCCCGGTACCCAGCTTTTGTTCCCTTTAGTGAGGGTTAATTGCGCGCTTGGCGTAATCATGGTCATAG
CTGTTTCCTGTGTGAAATTGTTATCCGCTCACAATTCCACACAACATACGAGCCGGAAGCATAAAGTGTA
AAGCCTGGGGTGCCTAATGAGTGAGCTAACTCACATTAATTGCGTTGCGCTCACTGCCCGCTTTCCAGTC
GGGAAACCTGTCGTGCCAGCTGCATTAATGAATCGGCCAACGCGCGGGGAGAGGCGGTTTGCGTATTGGG
CGCTCTTCCGCTTCCTCGCTCACTGACTCGCTGCGCTCGGTCGTTCGGCTGCGGCGAGCGGTATCAGCTC
ACTCAAAGGCGGTAATACGGTTATCCACAGAATCAGGGGATAACGCAGGAAAGAACATGTGAGCAAAAGG
CCAGCAAAAGGCCAGGAACCGTAAAAAGGCCGCGTTGCTGGCGTTTTTCCATAGGCTCCGCCCCCCTGAC
GAGCATCACAAAAATCGACGCTCAAGTCAGAGGTGGCGAAACCCGACAGGACTATAAAGATACCAGGCGT
TTCCCCCTGGAAGCTCCCTCGTGCGCTCTCCTGTTCCGACCCTGCCGCTTACCGGATACCTGTCCGCCTT
TCTCCCTTCGGGAAGCGTGGCGCTTTCTCATAGCTCACGCTGTAGGTATCTCAGTTCGGTGTAGGTCGTT
CGCTCCAAGCTGGGCTGTGTGCACGAACCCCCCGTTCAGCCCGACCGCTGCGCCTTATCCGGTAACTATC
GTCTTGAGTCCAACCCGGTAAGACACGACTTATCGCCACTGGCAGCAGCCACTGGTAACAGGATTAGCAG
AGCGAGGTATGTAGGCGGTGCTACAGAGTTCTTGAAGTGGTGGCCTAACTACGGCTACACTAGAAGGACA
GTATTTGGTATCTGCGCTCTGCTGAAGCCAGTTACCTTCGGAAAAAGAGTTGGTAGCTCTTGATCCGGCA
AACAAACCACCGCTGGTAGCGGTGGTTTTTTTGTTTGCAAGCAGCAGATTACGCGCAGAAAAAAAGGATC
TCAAGAAGATCCTTTGATCTTTTCTACGGGGTCTGACGCTCAGTGGAACGAAAACTCACGTTAAGGGATT
TTGGTCATGAGATTATCAAAAAGGATCTTCACCTAGATCCTTTTAAATTAAAAATGAAGTTTTAAATCAA
TCTAAAGTATATATGAGTAAACTTGGTCTGACAGTTACCAATGCTTAATCAGTGAGGCACCTATCTCAGC
GATCTGTCTATTTCGTTCATCCATAGTTGCCTGACTCCCCGTCGTGTAGATAACTACGATACGGGAGGGC
TTACCATCTGGCCCCAGTGCTGCAATGATACCGCGAGACCCACGCTCACCGGCTCCAGATTTATCAGCAA
TAAACCAGCCAGCCGGAAGGGCCGAGCGCAGAAGTGGTCCTGCAACTTTATCCGCCTCCATCCAGTCTAT
TAATTGTTGCCGGGAAGCTAGAGTAAGTAGTTCGCCAGTTAATAGTTTGCGCAACGTTGTTGCCATTGCT
ACAGGCATCGTGGTGTCACGCTCGTCGTTTGGTATGGCTTCATTCAGCTCCGGTTCCCAACGATCAAGGC
GAGTTACATGATCCCCCATGTTGTGCAAAAAAGCGGTTAGCTCCTTCGGTCCTCCGATCGTTGTCAGAAG
TAAGTTGGCCGCAGTGTTATCACTCATGGTTATGGCAGCACTGCATAATTCTCTTACTGTCATGCCATCC
GTAAGATGCTTTTCTGTGACTGGTGAGTACTCAACCAAGTCATTCTGAGAATAGTGTATGCGGCGACCGA
GTTGCTCTTGCCCGGCGTCAATACGGGATAATACCGCGCCACATAGCAGAACTTTAAAAGTGCTCATCAT
TGGAAAACGTTCTTCGGGGCGAAAACTCTCAAGGATCTTACCGCTGTTGAGATCCAGTTCGATGTAACCC
ACTCGTGCACCCAACTGATCTTCAGCATCTTTTACTTTCACCAGCGTTTCTGGGTGAGCAAAAACAGGAA
GGCAAAATGCCGCAAAAAAGGGAATAAGGGCGACACGGAAATGTTGAATACTCATACTCTTCCTTTTTCA
ATATTATTGAAGCATTTATCAGGGTTATTGTCTCATGAGCGGATACATATTTGAATGTATTTAGAAAAAT
AAACAAATAGGGGTTCCGCGCACATTTCCCCGAAAAGTGCCACCTAAATTGTAAGCGTTAATATTTTGTT
AAAATTCGCGTTAAATTTTTGTTAAATCAGCTCATTTTTTAACCAATAGGCCGAAATCGGCAAAATCCCT
TATAAATCAAAAGAATAGACCGAGATAGGGT
[37 nt withheld, positions 15082-15118]
AAAGAACGTGGACTCCAACGTCAAAGG
[49 nt withheld, positions 15146-15194]
T
[91 nt withheld, positions 15196-15286]
G
[124 nt withheld, positions 15288-15411]
CCCATTCGCCATTCAGGCTGCGCAACTGTTGGGAAGGGCGATCGGTGCGGGCCTCTTCGCTATTACGCCA
GCTGGCGAAAGGGGGATGTGCTGCAAGGCGATTAAGTTGGGTAACGCCAGGGTTTTCCCAGTCACGACGT
TGTAAAACGACGGCCAGTGAGCGCGCGTAATACGACTCACTATAGGGCGAATTGGAGCTCCA
