>Addgene plasmid #34882 | Ai35 | addgene partial sequence | sequence record 44369 | EGFP-N 5'-CGTCGCCGTCCAGCTCGACCAG-3'
CCCGGTAAGCTCCTCGCCCTTGCTCACTGCTACTACCGGTCGGTCGGCGGCACTGACATCGGCACCGGCA
CTGGGTTCTGGTGCCTCGGTGTCGCCCAGAATAGCCCGGGATCTCAACAGGATAAAGCCAAAGCCGACCT
TGGCAGTCACGTCCAACACCATAAACAGCAGAGTTTCGATGCCCAGGCCCACCACGCCAGCGCCCTCAGT
GCCTATGATCCACAGGATAGGGTAAGCGGTCCACAGCACCAAGACCAGAGCTGTCAGGGTGTTAAAGGTA
GATGCCACCTCGGGGCCCCGCTCCTTTGCAGCAGATCGCAGGGATGTAGCCAGAAAATAGAGCACCACTA
TCATGCAAATTGTAGAGAACAACCACCAACTGTATCTGGCTATGGCCGTGTGGCTCAAGGCTCCGATGAG
GCCAGTGACGATCATCAGGGCGTCCACACCCACCAGGGTGCCGATGGTCACCCGATCCACCTTAGCGAGA
AGGGCCAGATCCAGCAGCAGAAGTGGGGTGGTAAACAGCCAGTCGGCGTACCTGGCATAATAGATATCCA
ACATTTCGCCCCCGACGGTCACCTCAGTAAGCCCGATACCAAAGAACATAGACAGATATGCGGCGGATGC
GATTCCGGGCACCAGGATAGTCACAGCGTAATATTCCCGGGCATCCTTATCGGTGACTCCCCATCCGCGG
ACCAGAAAGTAGAAGGTTCCAATCAGCATCAGCAGAGTGCCGATGCCCAGCC
